Addgene plasmid #193356: T7-VEE-OCT4-t2a-KLF4-e2a-SOX2-17-IRES-GLIS1
Purpose: VEE-OKS*iG (self-replicating RNA vector expressing human OCT4 + KLF4 + super-SOX + GLIS1 + PuroR) for generation of integration-free iPSCs
Depositing lab: Hans Schöler. Publication: Highly cooperative chimeric super-SOX induces naive pluripotency across species. MacCarthy CM, Wu G, Malik V, Menuchin-Lasowski Y, Velychko T, Keshet G, Fan R, Bedzhov I, Church GM, Jauch R, Cojocaru V, Scholer HR, Velychko S. Cell Stem Cell. 2024 Jan 4;31(1):127-147.e9. doi: 10.1016/j.stem.2023.11.010. Epub 2023 Dec 22. PubMed 38141611.
Backbone
  Vector backbone: T7-VEE-IRES-puro (Addgene plasmid 58970)
  Backbone size w/o insert (bp): 13244
  Total vector size (bp): 17069
  Vector type: Mammalian Expression ; Venezuelan equine encephalitis (VEE) virus RNA replicon
  Selectable markers: Puromycin
Growth in bacteria
  Bacterial resistance: Ampicillin, 100 μg/mL
  Growth temperature: 37°C
  Growth strain: DH5alpha
  Copy number: Low Copy
Gene/Insert
  Gene/Insert name: OCT4-t2a-KLF4-e2a-SOX2-17-IRES-GLIS1 (alt names: superSOX; S*; POU5F1)
  Species: H. sapiens (human)
  Insert size (bp): 3826
  Mutation: SOX2-17 is engineered highly cooperative chimeric transcription factor, where the following elements of SOX2 were swapped with SOX17: 43-47, 61, 65-86 and CTD
  Entrez Gene: KLF4 (a.k.a. EZF, GKLF); SOX2 (a.k.a. ANOP3, MCOPS3); POU5F1 (a.k.a. OCT3, OCT4, OCT4Borf1, OTF-3, OTF3, OTF4, Oct-3, Oct-4, Oct3/4)
  Cloning method: Restriction Enzyme; 5′ cloning site NdeI (not destroyed); 3′ cloning site ClaI (not destroyed)
  Sequencing primers: 5′ CGGCTAACCTGAATGGACTACGAC; 3′ TATAGACAAACGCACACCG
Terms and licenses: Academic/Nonprofit Terms; Industry Terms: Not Available to Industry
Depositor comments: Please visit https://www.biorxiv.org/content/10.1101/2022.09.23.509242v1 for BioRxiv preprint
How to cite: T7-VEE-OCT4-t2a-KLF4-e2a-SOX2-17-IRES-GLIS1 was a gift from Hans Schöler (Addgene plasmid # 193356 ; http://n2t.net/addgene:193356 ; RRID:Addgene_193356)
