[The description below was written by a language model from this plasmid's Addgene catalogue record and pLannotate feature annotations shown in this document.]
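Description:
T7-VEE-OCT4-t2a-KLF4-e2a-SOX2-17-IRES-GLIS1 (VEE-OKS*iG) is a roughly 17 kb plasmid template for a self-replicating RNA vector based on the Venezuelan equine encephalitis (VEE) virus replicon, built on the T7-VEE-IRES-puro backbone. In bacteria it is maintained through a ColE1/pUC-type origin and ampicillin resistance; the catalogue lists it as low copy even though the annotated origin is a high-copy type. A T7 promoter sits immediately upstream of the replicon (annotated as a fragment at the end of the circular record), so the whole replicon can be transcribed in vitro into RNA for delivery to mammalian cells.

The first large open reading frame encodes the VEE non-structural polyprotein (nsP1–nsP4), the RNA-dependent RNA polymerase complex that copies the genomic RNA and produces subgenomic plus-strand RNA. In place of the viral structural genes, the cloned cassette carries human OCT4 (POU5F1), KLF4 and the chimeric SOX2-17 "super-SOX", linked by T2A and E2A self-cleaving peptides so they are translated from one reading frame as separate proteins. An EMCV IRES then drives GLIS1, and a second EMCV IRES drives puromycin N-acetyltransferase for selection of cells that retain the replicon. SOX2-17 is an engineered, highly cooperative factor in which SOX2 residues 43–47, 61, 65–86 and the C-terminal domain were replaced by SOX17 sequence, which explains why the automated annotation labels this region as a SOX17 fragment. The annotation also matches KLF4 to the mouse protein, whereas the catalogue gives the insert species as human.

The construct is intended for generating integration-free induced pluripotent stem cells, since reprogramming factors are expressed from replicating RNA rather than from integrated DNA.
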