Features (pLannotate 1.2.2; 12 found; start..end, strand, type, name):
     45..7523    +  CDS            POLN_EEVVT: Experimental evidence at protein level: Swiss-Prot protein existence level 1. [RNA-directed RNA polymerase nsP4]: RNA dependent RNA polymerase (By similarity). Replicates genomic and antigenomic RNA by recognizing replications specific signals. The early replication complex formed by the polyproteins P123/P123' and nsP4 synthesizes minus-strand RNAs (By similarity). The late replication complex composed of fully processed nsP1-nsP4 is responsible for the production of genomic and subgenomic plus-strand RNAs (By similarity). From Venezuelan equine encephalitis virus (strain Trinidad donkey) (VE
   7592..8671    +  CDS            POU5F1: PO5F1_HUMAN - Also known as OCT3, OCT4, OTF3. Experimental evidence at protein level: Swiss-Prot protein existence level 1. Transcription factor that binds to the octamer motif (5'- ATTTGCAT-3'). Forms a trimeric complex with SOX2 or SOX15 on DNA and controls the expression of a number of genes involved in embryonic development such as YES1, FGF4, UTF1 and ZFP206. Critical for early embryogenesis and for embryonic stem cell pluripotency. From Homo sapiens (Human).
   8723..10147   +  CDS            Klf4: KLF4_MOUSE - Also known as Ezf, Gklf, Zie. Experimental evidence at protein level: Swiss-Prot protein existence level 1. Transcription factor; can act both as activator and as repressor. Binds the 5'-CACCC-3' core sequence. Binds to the promoter region of its own gene and can activate its own transcription. Regulates the expression of key transcription factors during embryonic development. Plays an important role in maintaining embryonic stem cells, and in preventing their differentiation. Required for establishing the barrier function of the skin and for postnatal maturation and maintenance o
  10340..11383   +  CDS            SOX17 (fragment): SOX17_HUMAN - Experimental evidence at protein level: Swiss-Prot protein existence level 1. Acts as transcription regulator that binds target promoter DNA and bends the DNA. Binds to the sequences 5'-AACAAT-'3 or 5'- AACAAAG-3'. Modulates transcriptional regulation via WNT3A. Inhibits Wnt signaling. Promotes degradation of activated CTNNB1. Plays a key role in the regulation of embryonic development. Required for normal development of the definitive gut endoderm. Required for normal looping of the embryonic heart tube. Plays an important role in embryonic and postnatal vascular development, in
  11447..12008   +  misc_feature   IRES: internal ribosome entry site (IRES) of the encephalomyocarditis virus (EMCV)
  12022..13881   +  CDS            GLIS1: GLIS1_HUMAN - Experimental evidence at protein level: Swiss-Prot protein existence level 1. Acts as both a repressor and activator of transcription (PubMed:21654807). Binds to the consensus sequence 5'-GACCACCCAC-3' (By similarity). By controlling the expression of genes involved in cell differentiation inhibits the lineage commitment of multipotent cells (PubMed:21654807). Prevents, for instance, the differentiation of multipotent mesenchymal cells into adipocyte and osteoblast (By similarity). From Homo sapiens (Human).
  13941..14502   +  misc_feature   IRES: internal ribosome entry site (IRES) of the encephalomyocarditis virus (EMCV)
  14505..15104   +  CDS            PuroR: puromycin N-acetyltransferase; pac from Streptomyces alboniger; confers resistance to puromycin
  15302..15406   +  promoter       AmpR promoter: bla
  15407..16267   +  CDS            AmpR: β-lactamase; bla; confers resistance to ampicillin, carbenicillin, and related antibiotics
  16438..17026   +  rep_origin     ori: high-copy-number ColE1/pMB1/pBR322/pUC origin of replication
  17047..17064   +  promoter       T7 promoter (fragment): promoter for bacteriophage T7 RNA polymerase
>Addgene plasmid #193356 | T7-VEE-OCT4-t2a-KLF4-e2a-SOX2-17-IRES-GLIS1 | addgene full sequence | sequence record 379848 | Addgene Partial NGS Result
ATGGGCGGCGCATGAGAGAAGCCCAGACCAATTACCTACCCAAAATGGAGAAAGTTCACGTTGACATCGA
GGAAGACAGCCCATTCCTCAGAGCTTTGCAGCGGAGCTTCCCGCAGTTTGAGGTAGAAGCCAAGCAGGTC
ACTGATAATGACCATGCTAATGCCAGAGCGTTTTCGCATCTGGCTTCAAAACTGATCGAAACGGAGGTGG
ACCCATCCGACACGATCCTTGACATTGGAAGTGCGCCCGCCCGCAGAATGTATTCTAAGCACAAGTATCA
TTGTATCTGTCCGATGAGATGTGCGGAAGATCCGGACAGATTGTATAAGTATGCAACTAAGCTGAAGAAA
AACTGTAAGGAAATAACTGATAAGGAATTGGACAAGAAAATGAAGGAGCTGGCCGCCGTCATGAGCGACC
CTGACCTGGAAACTGAGACTATGTGCCTCCACGACGACGAGTCGTGTCGCTACGAAGGGCAAGTCGCTGT
TTACCAGGATGTATACGCGGTTGACGGACCGACAAGTCTCTATCACCAAGCCAATAAGGGAGTTAGAGTC
GCCTACTGGATAGGCTTTGACACCACCCCTTTTATGTTTAAGAACTTGGCTGGAGCATATCCATCATACT
CTACCAACTGGGCCGACGAAACCGTGTTAACGGCTCGTAACATAGGCCTATGCAGCTCTGACGTTATGGA
GCGGTCACGTAGAGGGATGTCCATTCTTAGAAAGAAGTATTTGAAACCATCCAACAATGTTCTATTCTCT
GTTGGCTCGACCATCTACCACGAGAAGAGGGACTTACTGAGGAGCTGGCACCTGCCGTCTGTATTTCACT
TACGTGGCAAGCAAAATTACACATGTCGGTGTGAGACTATAGTTAGTTGCGACGGGTACGTCGTTAAAAG
AATAGCTATCAGTCCAGGCCTGTATGGGAAGCCTTCAGGCTATGCTGCTACGATGCACCGCGAGGGATTC
TTGTGCTGCAAAGTGACAGACACATTGAACGGGGAGAGGGTCTCTTTTCCCGTGTGCACGTATGTGCCAG
CTACATTGTGTGACCAAATGACTGGCATACTGGCAACAGATGTCAGTGCGGACGACGCGCAAAAACTGCT
GGTTGGGCTCAACCAGCGTATAGTCGTCAACGGTCGCACCCAGAGAAACACCAATACCATGAAAAATTAC
CTTTTGCCCGTAGTGGCCCAGGCATTTGCTAGGTGGGCAAAGGAATATAAGGAAGATCAAGAAGATGAAA
GGCCACTAGGACTACGAGATAGACAGTTAGTCATGGGGTGTTGTTGGGCTTTTAGAAGGCACAAGATAAC
ATCTATTTATAAGCGCCCGGATACCCAAACCATCATCAAAGTGAACAGCGATTTCCACTCATTCGTGCTG
CCCAGGATAGGCAGTAACACATTGGAGATCGGGCTGAGAACAAGAATCAGGAAAATGTTAGAGGAGCACA
AGGAGCCGTCACCTCTCATTACCGCCGAGGACGTACAAGAAGCTAAGTGCGCAGCCGATGAGGCTAAGGA
GGTGCGTGAAGCCGAGGAGTTGCGCGCAGCTCTACCACCTTTGGCAGCTGATGTTGAGGAGCCCACTCTG
GAGGCAGACGTCGACTTGATGTTACAAGAGGCTGGGGCCGGCTCAGTGGAGACACCTCGTGGCTTGATAA
AGGTTACCAGCTACGATGGCGAGGACAAGATCGGCTCTTACGCTGTGCTTTCTCCGCAGGCTGTACTCAA
GAGTGAAAAATTATCTTGCATCCACCCTCTCGCTGAACAAGTCATAGTGATAACACACTCTGGCCGAAAA
GGGCGTTATGCCGTGGAACCATACCATGGTAAAGTAGTGGTGCCAGAGGGACATGCAATACCCGTCCAGG
ACTTTCAAGCTCTGAGTGAAAGTGCCACCATTGTGTACAACGAACGTGAGTTCGTAAACAGGTACCTGCA
CCATATTGCCACACATGGAGGAGCGCTGAACACTGATGAAGAATATTACAAAACTGTCAAGCCCAGCGAG
CACGACGGCGAATACCTGTACGACATCGACAGGAAACAGTGCGTCAAGAAAGAACTAGTCACTGGGCTAG
GGCTCACAGGCGAGCTGGTGGATCCTCCCTTCCATGAATTCGCCTACGAGAGTCTGAGAACACGACCAGC
CGCTCCTTACCAAGTACCAACCATAGGGGTGTATGGCGTGCCAGGATCAGGCAAGTCTGGCATCATTAAA
AGCGCAGTCACCAAAAAAGATCTAGTGGTGAGCGCCAAGAAAGAAAACTGTGCAGAAATTATAAGGGACG
TCAAGAAAATGAAAGGGCTGGACGTCAATGCCAGAACTGTGGACTCAGTGCTCTTGAATGGATGCAAACA
CCCCGTAGAGACCCTGTATATTGACGAAGCTTTTGCTTGTCATGCAGGTACTCTCAGAGCGCTCATAGCC
ATTATAAGACCTAAAAAGGCAGTGCTCTGCGGGGATCCCAAACAGTGCGGTTTTTTTAACATGATGTGCC
TGAAAGTGCATTTTAACCACGAGATTTGCACACAAGTCTTCCACAAAAGCATCTCTCGCCGTTGCACTAA
ATCTGTGACTTCGGTCGTCTCAACCTTGTTTTACGACAAAAAAATGAGAACGACGAATCCGAAAGAGACT
AAGATTGTGATTGACACTACCGGCAGTACCAAACCTAAGCAGGACGATCTCATTCTCACTTGTTTCAGAG
GGTGGGTGAAGCAGTTGCAAATAGATTACAAAGGCAACGAAATAATGACGGCAGCTGCCTCTCAAGGGCT
GACCCGTAAAGGTGTGTATGCCGTTCGGTACAAGGTGAATGAAAATCCTCTGTACGCACCCACCTCAGAA
CATGTGAACGTCCTACTGACCCGCACGGAGGACCGCATCGTGTGGAAAACACTAGCCGGCGACCCATGGA
TAAAAACACTGACTGCCAAGTACCCTGGGAATTTCACTGCCACGATAGAGGAGTGGCAAGCAGAGCATGA
TGCCATCATGAGGCACATCTTGGAGAGACCGGACCCTACCGACGTCTTCCAGAATAAGGCAAACGTGTGT
TGGGCCAAGGCTTTAGTGCCGGTGCTGAAGACCGCTGGCATAGACATGACCACTGAACAATGGAACACTG
TGGATTATTTTGAAACGGACAAAGCTCACTCAGCAGAGATAGTATTGAACCAACTATGCGTGAGGTTCTT
TGGACTCGATCTGGACTCCGGTCTATTTTCTGCACCCACTGTTCCGTTATCCATTAGGAATAATCACTGG
GATAACTCCCCGTCGCCTAACATGTACGGGCTGAATAAAGAAGTGGTCCGTCAGCTCTCTCGCAGGTACC
CACAACTGCCTCGGGCAGTTGCCACTGGAAGAGTCTATGACATGAACACTGGTACACTGCGCAATTATGA
TCCGCGCATAAACCTAGTACCTGTAAACAGAAGACTGCCTCATGCTTTAGTCCTCCACCATAATGAACAC
CCACAGAGTGACTTTTCTTCATTCGTCAGCAAATTGAAGGGCAGAACTGTCCTGGTGGTCGGGGAAAAGT
TGTCCGTCCCAGGCAAAATGGTTGACTGGTTGTCAGACCGGCCTGAGGCTACCTTCAGAGCTCGGCTGGA
TTTAGGCATCCCAGGTGATGTGCCCAAATATGACATAATATTTGTTAATGTGAGGACCCCATATAAATAC
CATCACTATCAGCAGTGTGAAGACCATGCCATTAAGCTTAGCATGTTGACCAAGAAAGCTTGTCTGCATC
TGAATCCCGGCGGAACCTGTGTCAGCATAGGTTATGGTTACGCTGACAGGGCCAGCGAAAGCATCATTGG
TGCTATAGCGCGGCAGTTCAAGTTTTCCCGGGTATGCAAACCGAAATCCTCACTTGAAGAGACGGAAGTT
CTGTTTGTATTCATTGGGTACGATCGCAAGGCCCGTACGCACAATTCTTACAAGCTTTCATCAACCTTGA
CCAACATTTATACAGGTTCCAGACTCCACGAAGCCGGATGTGCACCCTCATATCATGTGGTGCGAGGGGA
TATTGCCACGGCCACCGAAGGAGTGATTATAAATGCTGCTAACAGCAAAGGACAACCTGGCGGAGGGGTG
TGCGGAGCGCTGTATAAGAAATTCCCGGAAAGCTTCGATTTACAGCCGATCGAAGTAGGAAAAGCGCGAC
TGGTCAAAGGTGCAGCTAAACATATCATTCATGCCGTAGGACCAAACTTCAACAAAGTTTCGGAGGTTGA
AGGTGACAAACAGTTGGCAGAGGCTTATGAGTCCATCGCTAAGATTGTCAACGATAACAATTACAAGTCA
GTAGCGATTCCACTGTTGTCCACCGGCATCTTTTCCGGGAACAAAGATCGACTAACCCAATCATTGAACC
ATTTGCTGACAGCTTTAGACACCACTGATGCAGATGTAGCCATATACTGCAGGGACAAGAAATGGGAAAT
GACTCTCAAGGAAGCAGTGGCTAGGAGAGAAGCAGTGGAGGAGATATGCATATCCGACGACTCTTCAGTG
ACAGAACCTGATGCAGAGCTGGTGAGGGTGCATCCGAAGAGTTCTTTGGCTGGAAGGAAGGGCTACAGCA
CAAGCGATGGCAAAACTTTCTCATATTTGGAAGGGACCAAGTTTCACCAGGCGGCCAAGGATATAGCAGA
AATTAATGCCATGTGGCCCGTTGCAACGGAGGCCAATGAGCAGGTATGCATGTATATCCTCGGAGAAAGC
ATGAGCAGTATTAGGTCGAAATGCCCCGTCGAAGAGTCGGAAGCCTCCACACCACCTAGCACGCTGCCTT
GCTTGTGCATCCATGCCATGACTCCAGAAAGAGTACAGCGCCTAAAAGCCTCACGTCCAGAACAAATTAC
TGTGTGCTCATCCTTTCCATTGCCGAAGTATAGAATCACTGGTGTGCAGAAGATCCAATGCTCCCAGCCT
ATATTGTTCTCACCGAAAGTGCCTGCGTATATTCATCCAAGGAAGTATCTCGTGGAAACACCACCGGTAG
ACGAGACTCCGGAGCCATCGGCAGAGAACCAATCCACAGAGGGGACACCTGAACAACCACCACTTATAAC
CGAGGATGAGACCAGGACTAGAACGCCTGAGCCGATCATCATCGAAGAGGAAGAAGAGGATAGCATAAGT
TTGCTGTCAGATGGCCCGACCCACCAGGTGCTGCAAGTCGAGGCAGACATTCACGGGCCGCCCTCTGTAT
CTAGCTCATCCTGGTCCATTCCTCATGCATCCGACTTTGATGTGGACAGTTTATCCATACTTGACACCCT
GGAGGGAGCTAGCGTGACCAGCGGGGCAACGTCAGCCGAGACTAACTCTTACTTCGCAAAGAGTATGGAG
TTTCTGGCGCGACCGGTGCCTGCGCCTCGAACAGTATTCAGGAACCCTCCACATCCCGCTCCGCGCACAA
GAACACCGTCACTTGCACCCAGCAGGGCCTGCTCGAGAACCAGCCTAGTTTCCACCCCGCCAGGCGTGAA
TAGGGTGATCACTAGAGAGGAGCTCGAGGCGCTTACCCCGTCACGCACTCCTAGCAGGTCGGTCTCGAGA
ACCAGCCTGGTCTCCAACCCGCCAGGCGTAAATAGGGTGATTACAAGAGAGGAGTTTGAGGCGTTCGTAG
CACAACAACAATGACGGTTTGATGCGGGTGCATACATCTTTTCCTCCGACACCGGTCAAGGGCATTTACA
ACAAAAATCAGTAAGGCAAACGGTGCTATCCGAAGTGGTGTTGGAGAGGACCGAATTGGAGATTTCGTAT
GCCCCGCGCCTCGACCAAGAAAAAGAAGAATTACTACGCAAGAAATTACAGTTAAATCCCACACCTGCTA
ACAGAAGCAGATACCAGTCCAGGAAGGTGGAGAACATGAAAGCCATAACAGCTAGACGTATTCTGCAAGG
CCTAGGGCATTATTTGAAGGCAGAAGGAAAAGTGGAGTGCTACCGAACCCTGCATCCTGTTCCTTTGTAT
TCATCTAGTGTGAACCGTGCCTTTTCAAGCCCCAAGGTCGCAGTGGAAGCCTGTAACGCCATGTTGAAAG
AGAACTTTCCGACTGTGGCTTCTTACTGTATTATTCCAGAGTACGATGCCTATTTGGACATGGTTGACGG
AGCTTCATGCTGCTTAGACACTGCCAGTTTTTGCCCTGCAAAGCTGCGCAGCTTTCCAAAGAAACACTCC
TATTTGGAACCCACAATACGATCGGCAGTGCCTTCAGCGATCCAGAACACGCTCCAGAACGTCCTGGCAG
CTGCCACAAAAAGAAATTGCAATGTCACGCAAATGAGAGAATTGCCCGTATTGGATTCGGCGGCCTTTAA
TGTGGAATGCTTCAAGAAATATGCGTGTAATAATGAATATTGGGAAACGTTTAAAGAAAACCCCATCAGG
CTTACTGAAGAAAACGTGGTAAATTACATTACCAAATTAAAAGGACCAAAAGCTGCTGCTCTTTTTGCGA
AGACACATAATTTGAATATGTTGCAGGACATACCAATGGACAGGTTTGTAATGGACTTAAAGAGAGACGT
GAAAGTGACTCCAGGAACAAAACATACTGAAGAACGGCCCAAGGTACAGGTGATCCAGGCTGCCGATCCG
CTAGCAACAGCGTATCTGTGCGGAATCCACCGAGAGCTGGTTAGGAGATTAAATGCGGTCCTGCTTCCGA
ACATTCATACACTGTTTGATATGTCGGCTGAAGACTTTGACGCTATTATAGCCGAGCACTTCCAGCCTGG
GGATTGTGTTCTGGAAACTGACATCGCGTCGTTTGATAAAAGTGAGGACGACGCCATGGCTCTGACCGCG
TTAATGATTCTGGAAGACTTAGGTGTGGACGCAGAGCTGTTGACGCTGATTGAGGCGGCTTTCGGCGAAA
TTTCATCAATACATTTGCCCACTAAAACTAAATTTAAATTCGGAGCCATGATGAAATCTGGAATGTTCCT
CACACTGTTTGTGAACACAGTCATTAACATTGTAATCGCAAGCAGAGTGTTGAGAGAACGGCTAACCGGA
TCACCATGTGCAGCATTCATTGGAGATGACAATATCGTGAAAGGAGTCAAATCGGACAAATTAATGGCAG
ACAGGTGCGCCACCTGGTTGAATATGGAAGTCAAGATTATAGATGCTGTGGTGGGCGAGAAAGCGCCTTA
TTTCTGTGGAGGGTTTATTTTGTGTGACTCCGTGACCGGCACAGCGTGCCGTGTGGCAGACCCCCTAAAA
AGGCTGTTTAAGCTTGGCAAACCTCTGGCAGCAGACGATGAACATGATGATGACAGGAGAAGGGCATTGC
ATGAAGAGTCAACACGCTGGAACCGAGTGGGTATTCTTTCAGAGCTGTGCAAGGCAGTAGAATCAAGGTA
TGAAACCGTAGGAACTTCCATCATAGTTATGGCCATGACTACTCTAGCTAGCAGTGTTAAATCATTCAGC
TACCTGAGAGGGGCCCCTATAACTCTCTACGGCTAACCTGAATGGACTACGACATAGTCTAGTCCGCCAA
GTCTAGCATATGGGCGCGTGAATTCGCCACCATGGCGGGACACCTGGCTTCGGATTTCGCCTTCTCGCCC
CCTCCAGGTGGTGGAGGTGATGGGCCAGGGGGGCCGGAGCCGGGCTGGGTTGATCCTCGGACCTGGCTAA
GCTTCCAAGGCCCTCCTGGAGGGCCAGGAATCGGGCCGGGGGTTGGGCCAGGCTCTGAGGTGTGGGGGAT
TCCCCCATGCCCCCCGCCGTATGAGTTCTGTGGGGGGATGGCGTACTGTGGGCCCCAGGTTGGAGTGGGG
CTAGTGCCCCAAGGCGGCTTGGAGACCTCTCAGCCTGAGGGCGAAGCAGGAGTCGGGGTGGAGAGCAACT
CCGATGGGGCCTCCCCGGAGCCCTGCACCGTCACCCCTGGTGCCGTGAAGCTGGAGAAGGAGAAGCTGGA
GCAAAACCCGGAGGAGTCCCAGGACATCAAAGCTCTGCAGAAAGAACTCGAGCAATTTGCCAAGCTCCTG
AAGCAGAAGAGGATCACCCTGGGATATACACAGGCCGATGTGGGGCTCACCCTGGGGGTTCTATTTGGGA
AGGTATTCAGCCAAACGACCATCTGCCGCTTTGAGGCTCTGCAGCTTAGCTTCAAGAACATGTGTAAGCT
GCGGCCCTTGCTGCAGAAGTGGGTGGAGGAAGCTGACAACAATGAAAATCTTCAGGAGATATGCAAAGCA
GAAACCCTCGTGCAGGCCCGAAAGAGAAAGCGAACCAGTATCGAGAACCGAGTGAGAGGCAACCTGGAGA
ATTTGTTCCTGCAGTGCCCGAAACCCACACTGCAGCAGATCAGCCACATCGCCCAGCAGCTTGGGCTCGA
GAAGGATGTGGTCCGAGTGTGGTTCTGTAACCGGCGCCAGAAGGGCAAGCGATCAAGCAGCGACTATGCA
CAACGAGAGGATTTTGAGGCTGCTGGGTCTCCTTTCTCAGGGGGACCAGTGTCCTTTCCTCTGGCCCCAG
GGCCCCATTTTGGTACCCCAGGCTATGGGAGCCCTCACTTCACTGCACTGTACTCCTCGGTCCCTTTCCC
TGAGGGGGAAGCCTTTCCCCCTGTCTCCGTCACCACTCTGGGCTCTCCCATGCATTCAAACTCTAGTGAG
GGCAGAGGAAGTCTGCTAACATGCGGTGACGTCGAGGAGAATCCTGGCCCACAATTGATGGCTGTCAGCG
ACGCGCTGCTCCCATCTTTCTCCACGTTCGCGTCTGGCCCGGCGGGAAGGGAGAAGACACTGCGTCAAGC
AGGTGCCCCGAATAACCGCTGGCGGGAGGAGCTCTCCCACATGAAGCGACTTCCCCCAGTGCTTCCCGGC
CGCCCCTATGACCTGGCGGCGGCGACCGTGGCCACAGACCTGGAGAGCGGCGGAGCCGGTGCGGCTTGCG
GCGGTAGCAACCTGGCGCCCCTACCTCGGAGAGAGACCGAGGAGTTCAACGATCTCCTGGACCTGGACTT
TATTCTCTCCAATTCGCTGACCCATCCTCCGGAGTCAGTGGCCGCCACCGTGTCCTCGTCAGCGTCAGCC
TCCTCTTCGTCGTCGCCGTCGAGCAGCGGCCCTGCCAGCGCGCCCTCCACCTGCAGCTTCACCTATCCGA
TCCGGGCCGGGAACGACCCGGGCGTGGCGCCGGGCGGCACGGGCGGAGGCCTCCTCTATGGCAGGGAGTC
CGCTCCCCCTCCGACGGCTCCCTTCAACCTGGCGGACATCAACGACGTGAGCCCCTCGGGCGGCTTCGTG
GCCGAGCTCCTGCGGCCAGAATTGGACCCGGTGTACATTCCGCCGCAGCAGCCGCAGCCGCCAGGTGGCG
GGCTGATGGGCAAGTTCGTGCTGAAGGCGTCGCTGAGCGCCCCTGGCAGCGAGTACGGCAGCCCGTCGGT
CATCAGCGTCAGCAAAGGCAGCCCTGACGGCAGCCACCCGGTGGTGGTGGCGCCCTACAACGGCGGGCCG
CCGCGCACGTGCCCCAAGATCAAGCAGGAGGCGGTCTCTTCGTGCACCCACTTGGGCGCTGGACCCCCTC
TCAGCAATGGCCACCGGCCGGCTGCACACGACTTCCCCCTGGGGCGGCAGCTCCCCAGCAGGACTACCCC
GACCCTGGGTCTTGAGGAAGTGCTGAGCAGCAGGGACTGTCACCCTGCCCTGCCGCTTCCTCCCGGCTTC
CATCCCCACCCGGGGCCCAATTACCCATCCTTCCTGCCCGATCAGATGCAGCCGCAAGTCCCGCCGCTCC
ATTACCAAGAGCTCATGCCACCCGGTTCCTGCATGCCAGAGGAGCCCAAGCCAAAGAGGGGAAGACGATC
GTGGCCCCGGAAAAGGACCGCCACCCACACTTGTGATTACGCGGGCTGCGGCAAAACCTACACAAAGAGT
TCCCATCTCAAGGCACACCTGCGAACCCACACAGGTGAGAAACCTTACCACTGTGACTGGGACGGCTGTG
GATGGAAATTCGCCCGCTCAGATGAACTGACCAGGCACTACCGTAAACACACGGGGCACCGCCCGTTCCA
GTGCCAAAAATGCGACCGAGCATTTTCCAGGTCGGACCACCTCGCCTTACACATGAAGAGGCATTTTTCT
AGACAATGTACTAACTACGCTTTGTTGAAACTCGCTGGCGATGTTGAAAGTAACCCCGGTCCTGGCGCGC
CCATGTACAACATGATGGAGACGGAGCTGAAGCCGCCGGGCCCGCAGCAAACTTCGGGGGGCGGCGGCGG
CAACTCCACCGCGGCGGCGGCCGGCGGCAACCAGAAAAACAGCCCGGACCGCGTCAAGCGGCCCATGAAT
GCCTTCATGGTGTGGTCCCGCGGGCAGCGGCGCAAGATGGCCCAGGAGAACCCCAAGATGCACAACTCGG
AGATCAGCAAGCGCCTGGGCGCCGAGTGGAAAGCGCTGACGCTGGCGGAGAAGCGGCCGTTCATCGACGA
GGCTAAGCGGCTGCGAGTGCTGCACATGCAGGACCACCCCAACTACAAGTACCGGCCGCGGCGGCGCAAG
CAGGTGAAGCGGCTGAAGCGGGTGGAGGGCGGCTTCCTGCACGGCCTGGCTGAGCCGCAGGCGGCCGCGC
TGGGCCCCGAGGGCGGCCGCGTGGCCATGGACGGCCTGGGCCTCCAGTTCCCCGAGCAGGGCTTCCCCGC
CGGCCCGCCGCTGCTGCCTCCGCACATGGGCGGCCACTACCGCGACTGCCAGAGTCTGGGCGCGCCTCCG
CTCGACGGCTACCCGTTGCCCACGCCCGACACGTCCCCGCTGGACGGCGTGGACCCCGACCCGGCTTTCT
TCGCCGCCCCGATGCCCGGGGACTGCCCGGCGGCCGGCACCTACAGCTACGCGCAGGTCTCGGACTACGC
TGGCCCCCCGGAGCCTCCCGCCGGTCCCATGCACCCCCGACTCGGCCCAGAGCCCGCGGGTCCCTCGATT
CCGGGCCTCCTGGCGCCACCCAGCGCCCTTCACGTGTACTACGGCGCGATGGGCTCGCCCGGGGCGGGCG
GCGGGCGCGGCTTCCAGATGCAGCCGCAACACCAGCACCAGCACCAGCACCAGCACCACCCCCCGGGCCC
CGGACAGCCGTCGCCCCCTCCGGAGGCACTGCCCTGCCGGGACGGCACGGACCCCAGTCAGCCCGCCGAG
CTCCTCGGGGAGGTGGACCGCACGGAATTTGAACAGTATCTGCACTTCGTGTGCAAGCCTGAGATGGGCC
TCCCCTACCAGGGGCATGACTCCGGTGTGAATCTCCCCGACAGCCACGGGGCCATTTCCTCGGTGGTGTC
CGACGCCAGCTCCGCGGTATATTACTGCAACTATCCTGACGTGTGAGCGGCCATCGATAACTAACTTAAG
CTAGCAACGGTTTCCCTCTAGCGGGATCAATTCCGCCCCCCCCCCCTAACGTTACTGGCCGAAGCCGCTT
GGAATAAGGCCGGTGTGCGTTTGTCTATATGTTATTTTCCACCATATTGCCGTCTTTTGGCAATGTGAGG
GCCCGGAAACCTGGCCCTGTCTTCTTGACGAGCATTCCTAGGGGTCTTTCCCCTCTCGCCAAAGGAATGC
AAGGTCTGTTGAATGTCGTGAAGGAAGCAGTTCCTCTGGAAGCTTCTTGAAGACAAACAACGTCTGTAGC
GACCCTTTGCAGGCAGCGGAACCCCCCACCTGGCGACAGGTGCCTCTGCGGCCAAAAGCCACGTGTATAA
GATACACCTGCAAAGGCGGCACAACCCCAGTGCCACGTTGTGAGTTGGATAGTTGTGGAAAGAGTCAAAT
GGCTCTCCTCAAGCGTATTCAACAAGGGGCTGAAGGATGCCCAGAAGGTACCCCATTGTATGGGATCTGA
TCTGGGGCCTCGGTGCACATGCTTTACATGTGTTTAGTCGAGGTTAAAAAAACGTCTAGGCCCCCCGAAC
CACGGGGACGTGGTTTTCCTTTGAAAAACACGATAATACGAATTCGCCACCATGGCAGAGGCCCGCACAT
CCCTGTCTGCCCACTGTCGGGGCCCGCTGGCCACTGGCCTGCACCCAGACCTGGACCTCCCGGGCCGAAG
CCTCGCCACCCCTGCGCCTTCCTGCTACCTTCTGGGCAGCGAACCCAGCTCTGGCCTGGGCCTCCAGCCC
GAGACCCACCTCCCCGAGGGCAGCCTGAAGCGGTGCTGCGTCTTGGGCCTACCCCCCACCTCCCCAGCCT
CCTCCTCACCCTGTGCCTCCTCCGACGTCACCTCCATCATCCGCTCCTCCCAGACGTCTCTGGTCACCTG
TGTAAATGGACTCCGGAGCCCCCCTCTGACGGGAGATCTGGGGGGCCCTTCCAAGCGGGCCCGGCCTGGC
CCTGCATCGACGGACAGCCATGAGGGCAGCTTGCAACTTGAAGCCTGCCGGAAGGCGAGCTTCCTGAAGC
AGGAACCCGCGGATGAGTTTTCAGAGCTCTTTGGGCCTCACCAGCAGGGCCTGCCGCCCCCCTATCCCCT
GTCTCAGTTGCCGCCTGGCCCAAGCCTTGGAGGCCTGGGGCTGGGCCTGGCAGGCAGGGTGGTGGCCGGG
CGGCAGGCGTGCCGCTGGGTGGACTGCTGTGCAGCCTATGAGCAGCAGGAGGAGCTGGTGCGGCACATCG
AGAAGAGCCACATCGACCAGCGCAAGGGCGAGGACTTCACCTGCTTCTGGGCTGGCTGCGTGCGCCGCTA
CAAGCCCTTCAACGCCCGCTACAAGCTGCTCATCCACATGCGAGTGCACTCGGGCGAGAAGCCCAACAAG
TGCATGTTTGAAGGCTGCAGCAAGGCCTTCTCACGGCTGGAGAACCTCAAGATCCACCTGAGGAGCCACA
CGGGCGAGAAGCCGTACCTGTGCCAGCACCCGGGTTGCCAGAAGGCCTTCAGCAACTCCAGCGACCGCGC
CAAGCACCAGCGCACCCACCTAGACACGAAGCCGTACGCCTGTCAGATCCCTGGCTGCTCCAAGCGCTAC
ACAGACCCCAGCTCCCTCCGCAAGCACGTCAAGGCCCATTCAGCCAAAGAGCAGCAGGTGCGTAAGAAGC
TGCATGCGGGCCCTGACACCGAGGCCGACGTCCTGACCGAGTGTCTGGTCCTGCAGCAGCTCCACACGTC
CACACAGCTGGCTGCCAGCGACGGCAAGGGTGGCTGTGGCCTGGGCCAGGAGCTGCTCCCAGGTGTGTAT
CCTGGCTCCATCACCCCCCATAACGGACTTGCATCGGGCCTCCTGCCCCCAGCGCACGACGTACCTTCCA
GGCACCACCCGCTGGATGCCACCACCAGTTCCCACCACCATCTGTCCCCTCTGCCCATGGCTGAGAGCAC
CCGGGATGGGTTGGGGCCCGGCCTCCTCTCACCAATAGTCAGCCCCCTGAAGGGGCTGGGGCCACCGCCG
CTGCCCCCATCCTCTCAGAGCCATTCTCCGGGGGGCCAGCCCTTCCCCACACTCCCCAGCAAGCCGTCCT
ACCCACCCTTCCAGAGCCCTCCACCCCCGCCTCTGCCCAGCCCACAAGGTTACCAGGGCAGTTTCCACTC
CATCCAGAGTTGCTTCCCCTATGGCGACTGCTACCGGATGGCTGAACCAGCAGCCGGTGGGGACGGACTG
GTCGGGGAGACCCACGGTTTCAACCCCCTGCGGCCCAATGGCTACCACAGCCTCAGCACGCCCTTGCCTG
CCACAGGCTATGAGGCCCTGGCTGAGGCCTCATGCCCCACAGCGCTGCCACAGCAGCCATCTGAAGATGT
GGTGTCCAGCGGCCCCGAGGACTGTGGCTTCTTCCCCAATGGAGCCTTTGACCACTGCCTGGGCCACATC
CCCTCCATCTACACAGACACCTGAGCGGCCGCAACTAACTTAAGCTAGCAACGGTTTCCCTCTAGCGGGA
TCAATTCCGCCCCCCCCCCCTAACGTTACTGGCCGAAGCCGCTTGGAATAAGGCCGGTGTGCGTTTGTCT
ATATGTTATTTTCCACCATATTGCCGTCTTTTGGCAATGTGAGGGCCCGGAAACCTGGCCCTGTCTTCTT
GACGAGCATTCCTAGGGGTCTTTCCCCTCTCGCCAAAGGAATGCAAGGTCTGTTGAATGTCGTGAAGGAA
GCAGTTCCTCTGGAAGCTTCTTGAAGACAAACAACGTCTGTAGCGACCCTTTGCAGGCAGCGGAACCCCC
CACCTGGCGACAGGTGCCTCTGCGGCCAAAAGCCACGTGTATAAGATACACCTGCAAAGGCGGCACAACC
CCAGTGCCACGTTGTGAGTTGGATAGTTGTGGAAAGAGTCAAATGGCTCTCCTCAAGCGTATTCAACAAG
GGGCTGAAGGATGCCCAGAAGGTACCCCATTGTATGGGATCTGATCTGGGGCCTCGGTGCACATGCTTTA
CATGTGTTTAGTCGAGGTTAAAAAAACGTCTAGGCCCCCCGAACCACGGGGACGTGGTTTTCCTTTGAAA
AACACGATAATACCATGACCGAGTACAAGCCCACGGTGCGCCTCGCCACCCGCGACGACGTCCCCAGGGC
CGTACGCACCCTCGCCGCCGCGTTCGCCGACTACCCCGCCACGCGCCACACCGTCGATCCGGACCGCCAC
ATCGAGCGGGTCACCGAGCTGCAAGAACTCTTCCTCACGCGCGTCGGGCTCGACATCGGCAAGGTGTGGG
TCGCGGACGACGGCGCCGCGGTGGCGGTCTGGACCACGCCGGAGAGCGTCGAAGCGGGGGCGGTGTTCGC
CGAGATCGGCCCGCGCATGGCCGAGTTGAGCGGTTCCCGGCTGGCCGCGCAGCAACAGATGGAAGGCCTC
CTGGCGCCGCACCGGCCCAAGGAGCCCGCGTGGTTCCTGGCCACCGTCGGCGTCTCGCCCGACCACCAGG
GCAAGGGTCTGGGCAGCGCCGTCGTGCTCCCCGGAGTGGAGGCGGCCGAGCGCGCCGGGGTGCCCGCCTT
CCTGGAGACCTCCGCGCCCCGCAACCTCCCCTTCTACGAGCGGCTCGGCTTCACCGTCACCGCCGACGTC
GAGGTGCCCGAAGGACCGCGCACCTGGTGCATGACCCGCAAGCCCGGTGCCTGAGAATTGGCAAGCTGCT
TACATAGAACTCGCGGCGATTGGCATGCCGCCTTAAAATTTTTATTTTATTTTTTCTTTTCTTTTCCGAA
TCGGATTTTGTTTTTAATATTTCAAAAAAAAAAAAAAAAAAAAAAAAACGCGTCGAGGGGAATTAATTCT
TGAAGACGAAAGGGCCAGGTGGCACTTTTCGGGGAAATGTGCGCGGAACCCCTATTTGTTTATTTTTCTA
AATACATTCAAATATGTATCCGCTCATGAGACAATAACCCTGATAAATGCTTCAATAATATTGAAAAAGG
AAGAGTATGAGTATTCAACATTTCCGTGTCGCCCTTATTCCCTTTTTTGCGGCATTTTGCCTTCCTGTTT
TTGCTCACCCAGAAACGCTGGTGAAAGTAAAAGATGCTGAAGATCAGTTGGGTGCACGAGTGGGTTACAT
CGAACTGGATCTCAACAGCGGTAAGATCCTTGAGAGTTTTCGCCCCGAAGAACGTTTTCCAATGATGAGC
ACTTTTAAAGTTCTGCTATGTGGCGCGGTATTATCCCGTGTTGACGCCGGGCAAGAGCAACTCGGTCGCC
GCATACACTATTCTCAGAATGACTTGGTTGAGTACTCACCAGTCACAGAAAAGCATCTTACGGATGGCAT
GACAGTAAGAGAATTATGCAGTGCTGCCATAACCATGAGTGATAACACTGCGGCCAACTTACTTCTGACA
ACGATCGGAGGACCGAAGGAGCTAACCGCTTTTTTGCACAACATGGGGGATCATGTAACTCGCCTTGATC
GTTGGGAACCGGAGCTGAATGAAGCCATACCAAACGACGAGCGTGACACCACGATGCCTGTAGCAATGGC
AACAACGTTGCGCAAACTATTAACTGGCGAACTACTTACTCTAGCTTCCCGGCAACAATTAATAGACTGG
ATGGAGGCGGATAAAGTTGCAGGACCACTTCTGCGCTCGGCCCTTCCGGCTGGCTGGTTTATTGCTGATA
AATCTGGAGCCGGTGAGCGTGGGTCTCGCGGTATCATTGCAGCACTGGGGCCAGATGGTAAGCCCTCCCG
TATCGTAGTTATCTACACGACGGGGAGTCAGGCAACTATGGATGAACGAAATAGACAGATCGCTGAGATA
GGTGCCTCACTGATTAAGCATTGGTAACTGTCAGACCAAGTTTACTCATATATACTTTAGATTGATTTAA
AACTTCATTTTTAATTTAAAAGGATCTAGGTGAAGATCCTTTTTGATAATCTCATGACCAAAATCCCTTA
ACGTGAGTTTTCGTTCCACTGAGCGTCAGACCCCGTAGAAAAGATCAAAGGATCTTCTTGAGATCCTTTT
TTTCTGCGCGTAATCTGCTGCTTGCAAACAAAAAAACCACCGCTACCAGCGGTGGTTTGTTTGCCGGATC
AAGAGCTACCAACTCTTTTTCCGAAGGTAACTGGCTTCAGCAGAGCGCAGATACCAAATACTGTCCTTCT
AGTGTAGCCGTAGTTAGGCCACCACTTCAAGAACTCTGTAGCACCGCCTACATACCTCGCTCTGCTAATC
CTGTTACCAGTGGCTGCTGCCAGTGGCGATAAGTCGTGTCTTACCGGGTTGGACTCAAGACGATAGTTAC
CGGATAAGGCGCAGCGGTCGGGCTGAACGGGGGGTTCGTGCACACAGCCCAGCTTGGAGCGAACGACCTA
CACCGAACTGAGATACCTACAGCGTGAGCTATGAGAAAGCGCCACGCTTCCCGAAGGGAGAAAGGCGGAC
AGGTATCCGGTAAGCGGCAGGGTCGGAACAGGAGAGCGCACGAGGGAGCTTCCAGGGGGAAACGCCTGGT
ATCTTTATAGTCCTGTCGGGTTTCGCCACCTCTGACTTGAGCGTCGATTTTTGTGATGCTCGTCAGGGGG
GCGGAGCCTATGGAAAAACGCCAGCAACGCGAGCTCTAATACGACTCACTATAG
